>Addgene plasmid #25058 | pCDNA3 Flag BimL(S44D,DE) | depositor partial sequence | sequence record 11558 | Author sequence
AAGCTTACGGCAGCCAACATGGACTATAAGGACGATGATGACAAAGGATCCGCAAAGCAACCTTCTGATG
TAAGTTCTGAGTGTGACCGAGAAGGTAGACAATTGCAGCCTGCGGAGAGGCCTCCCCAGCTCAGACCTGG
GGCCCCTACCTCCCTACAGACAGAGCCACAAGACAGGGACCCAGCACCCATGAGTTGTGACAAATCAACA
CAAACCCCAAGTCCTCCTTGCCAGGCCTTCAACCACTATCTCAGTGCAATGGCTTCCATGAGGCAGGCTG
AACCTGCAGATATGCGCCCAGAGATATGGATCGCCCAAGAGGATCGGCGTGAAGGAGACGAGTTTAACGC
TTACTATGCAAGGAGGGTATTTTTGAATAATTACCAAGCAGCCGAAGACCACCCACGAATGGTTATCTTA
CGACTGTTACGTTACATTGTCCGCCTGGTGTGGAGAATGCATTGAGAATTC
