>Addgene plasmid #25058 | pCDNA3 Flag BimL(S44D,DE) | addgene partial sequence | sequence record 32098 | 25058 with CMV-F
GGGCTTTAGCGACTCTCTGGCTACTAGAGAACCCACTGCTTACTGGCTTATCGAAATTAATACGACTCAC
TATAGGGAGACCCAAGCTTACGGCAGCCAACATGGACTATAAGGACGATGATGACAAAGGATCCGCAAAG
CAACCTTCTGATGTAAGTTCTGAGTGTGACCGAGAAGGTAGACAATTGCAGCCTGCGGAGAGGCCTCCCC
AGCTCAGACCTGGGGCCCCTACCTCCCTACAGACAGAGCCACAAGACAGGGACCCAGCACCCATGAGTTG
TGACAAATCAACACAAACCCCAAGTCCTCCTTGCCAGGCCTTCAACCACTATCTCAGTGCAATGGCTTCC
ATGAGGCAGGCTGAACCTGCAGATATGCGCCCAGAGATATGGATCGCCCAAGAGGATCGGCGTGAAGGAG
ACGAGTTTAACGCTTACTATGCAAGGAGGGTATTTTTGAATAATTACCAAGCAGCCGAAGACCACCCACG
AATGGTTATCTTACGACTGTTACGTTACATTGTCCGCCTGGTGTGGAGAATGCATTGAGAATTCTGCAGA
TATCCATCACACTGGCGGCCGCTCGAGCATGCATCTAGAGGGCCCTATTCTATAGTGTCACCTAAATGCT
AGAGCTCGCTGATCAGCCTCGACTGTGCCTTCTAGTTGCCAGCCATCTGTTGTTTGCCCCTCCCCCGTGC
CTTCCTTGACCCTGGAAGGTGCCACTCCCACTGTCCTTTCCTAATAAAATGAGGAAATTGCATCGCATTG
TCTGAGTAGGTGTCATTCTATTCTGGGGGGTGGGGTGGGGCAGGACAGCAAGGGGGAGGATTGGGAAGAC
AATAGCAGGCATGCTGGGGATGCGGTGGGCTCTATGGCTTCTGAGGCGGAAAGAACCAGCTGGGGCTCTA
GGGGGTATCCCCACGCGCCTGTGTGGGGGCCCATTAAGCGGGGCGGGGGG
