[The description below was written by a language model from this plasmid's Addgene catalogue record.]
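Description:
pCDNA3 Flag BimL(S44D,DE) is a mammalian expression plasmid built on the Invitrogen pcDNA3 backbone (about 5.4 kb without insert). It carries a roughly 458 bp human cDNA encoding the BimL isoform of BCL2L11 (Bim, BCL2-like 11), a pro-apoptotic member of the Bcl2 family. The insert was placed between the HindIII and EcoRI sites of the polylinker, both of which remain intact, and it carries an N-terminal Flag epitope for detection or immunoprecipitation of the expressed protein. The plasmid is propagated in E. coli at high copy number under ampicillin selection. No feature table accompanies the record, so the promoter and other backbone elements are not listed explicitly. pcDNA3 generally drives inserts from the CMV immediate-early promoter and carries a neomycin resistance cassette for selection in mammalian cells. The T7 and SP6 sequencing primers named in the record match the promoter sites that flank the pcDNA3 polylinker.

The coding sequence carries three substitutions: serine 44 to aspartic acid, leucine 92 to aspartic acid, and isoleucine 95 to glutamic acid. Replacing a serine with aspartate is a common way to mimic constitutive phosphorylation, and the associated publication concerns JNK phosphorylation of Bim-related proteins and Bax-dependent apoptosis, so S44D probably serves as a phosphomimetic at a JNK target site. The record does not state the purpose of the paired L92D/I95E ("DE") changes. The construct is suited to transfection studies in mammalian cells that compare this mutant with wild-type or other BimL variants, to examine how phosphorylation affects Bim's apoptotic activity.
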