Addgene plasmid #25058: pCDNA3 Flag BimL(S44D,DE)
Depositing lab: Roger Davis. Depositing organization: University of Massachusetts, Worcester. Publication: JNK phosphorylation of Bim-related members of the Bcl2 family induces Bax-dependent apoptosis. Lei K, Davis RJ. Proc Natl Acad Sci U S A. 2003 Mar 4. 100(5):2432-7. 10.1073/pnas.0438011100 PubMed 12591950.
Backbone
  Vector backbone: pcDNA3
  Backbone manufacturer: invitrogen
  Backbone size w/o insert (bp): 5446
  Vector type: Mammalian Expression
Growth in bacteria
  Bacterial resistance: Ampicillin, 100 μg/mL
  Growth temperature: 37°C
  Growth strain: DH5alpha
  Copy number: High Copy
Gene/Insert
  Gene/Insert name: BimL (S44D,DE) (alt name: BCL2-like 11)
  Species: H. sapiens (human)
  Insert size (bp): 458
  Mutation: Changed serine 44 to aspartic acid changed leucine 92 to aspartic acid changed isoleucine 95 to glutamic acid
  GenBank ID: AF032458
  Entrez Gene: BCL2L11 (a.k.a. BAM, BIM, BOD)
  Tag / fusion protein: Flag (N terminal on insert)
  Cloning method: Restriction Enzyme; 5′ cloning site Hind III (not destroyed); 3′ cloning site EcoRI (not destroyed)
  Sequencing primers: 5′ T7; 3′ SP6
Terms and licenses: Academic/Nonprofit Terms; Industry Terms: Not Available to Industry
How to cite: pCDNA3 Flag BimL(S44D,DE) was a gift from Roger Davis (Addgene plasmid # 25058 ; http://n2t.net/addgene:25058 ; RRID:Addgene_25058)
